Addgene plasmid #141376: pLVX-EF1alpha-SARS-CoV-2-nsp10-2xStrep-IRES-Puro
Purpose: Lentiviral expression of SARS-CoV-2 protein; transient expression and generate lentivirus
Depositing lab: Nevan Krogan. Depositing organization: University of California, San Francisco (UCSF). Publication: A SARS-CoV-2 protein interaction map reveals targets for drug repurposing. Gordon DE, Jang GM, Bouhaddou M, Xu J, Obernier K, White KM, O'Meara MJ, Rezelj VV, Guo JZ, Swaney DL, Tummino TA, Huttenhain R, Kaake RM, Richards AL, Tutuncuoglu B, Foussard H, Batra J, Haas K, Modak M, Kim M, Haas P, Polacco BJ, Braberg H, Fabius JM, Eckhardt M, Soucheray M, Bennett MJ, Cakir M, McGregor MJ, Li Q, Meyer B, Roesch F, Vallet T, Mac Kain A, Miorin L, Moreno E, Naing ZZC, Zhou Y, Peng S, Shi Y, Zhang Z, Shen W, Kirby IT, Melnyk JE, Chorba JS, Lou K, Dai SA, Barrio-Hernandez I, Memon D, Hernandez-Armenta C, Lyu J, Mathy CJP, Perica T, Pilla KB, Ganesan SJ, Saltzberg DJ, Rakesh R, Liu X, Rosenthal SB, Calviello L, Venkataramanan S, Liboy-Lugo J, Lin Y, Huang XP, Liu Y, Wankowicz SA, Bohn M, Safari M, Ugur FS, Koh C, Savar NS, Tran QD, Shengjuler D, Fletcher SJ, O'Neal MC, Cai Y, Chang JCJ, Broadhurst DJ, Klippsten S, Sharp PP, Wenzell NA, Kuzuoglu-Ozturk D, Wang HY, Trenker R, Young JM, Cavero DA, Hiatt J, Roth TL, Rathore U, Subramanian A, Noack J, Hubert M, Stroud RM, Frankel AD, Rosenberg OS, Verba KA, Agard DA, Ott M, Emerman M, Jura N, von Zastrow M, Verdin E, Ashworth A, Schwartz O, d'Enfert C, Mukherjee S, Jacobson M, Malik HS, Fujimori DG, Ideker T, Craik CS, Floor SN, Fraser JS, Gross JD, Sali A, Roth BL, Ruggero D, Taunton J, Kortemme T, Beltrao P, Vignuzzi M, Garcia-Sastre A, Shokat KM, Shoichet BK, Krogan NJ. Nature. 2020 Jul;583(7816):459-468. doi: 10.1038/s41586-020-2286-9. Epub 2020 Apr 30. PubMed 32353859.
Backbone
  Vector backbone: pLVX-EF1alpha-IRES-Puro
  Backbone manufacturer: Takara Bio
  Backbone size w/o insert (bp): 8825
  Vector type: Mammalian Expression, Lentiviral
  Selectable markers: Puromycin
Growth in bacteria
  Bacterial resistance: Ampicillin, 100 μg/mL
  Growth temperature: 30°C
  Growth strain: NEB Stable
  Copy number: Unknown
Gene/Insert
  Gene/Insert name: SARS-CoV-2-nsp10
  Species: SARS-CoV-2
  Mutation: human codon optimized
  Entrez Gene: ORF1ab (a.k.a. GU280_gp01)
  Promoter: EF1alpha
  Tag / fusion protein: 2xStrep (C terminal on insert)
  Cloning method: Unknown
Terms and licenses: Academic/Nonprofit Terms; Industry Terms
Depositor comments: Please visit https://www.biorxiv.org/content/10.1101/2020.03.22.002386v3 for bioRxiv preprint.
How to cite: pLVX-EF1alpha-SARS-CoV-2-nsp10-2xStrep-IRES-Puro was a gift from Nevan Krogan (Addgene plasmid # 141376 ; http://n2t.net/addgene:141376 ; RRID:Addgene_141376)
