[The description below was written by a language model from this plasmid's Addgene catalogue record and the feature table of its GenBank file.]
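Description:
pLVX-EF1alpha-SARS-CoV-2-nsp10-2xStrep-IRES-Puro is a 9.3 kb HIV-1-based lentiviral expression plasmid built on the Takara pLVX-EF1alpha-IRES-Puro backbone. It is maintained in E. coli through a high-copy ColE1/pUC-type origin and an ampicillin resistance gene (bla). The viral portion is bounded by two full-length HIV-1 LTRs (both are labelled "3' LTR" by the automated annotation, although the first occupies the 5' position). It contains the Psi packaging signal, the Rev response element for Rev-dependent nuclear export of the genomic RNA, and the cPPT/CTS, which aids nuclear import and transduction. A WPRE sits upstream of the downstream LTR to enhance transcript stability and expression. Packaging functions are not encoded on the plasmid and must be supplied in trans to make virus.

The payload is a human codon-optimized coding sequence for SARS-CoV-2 nsp10, a non-structural protein derived from the ORF1ab polyprotein. It is driven by the strong constitutive human EF-1alpha promoter, including its first intron, and preceded by a Kozak consensus. The nsp10 open reading frame is not annotated as a feature in the table, but it falls between the Kozak sequence and two tandem Strep-Tag II peptides that form the C-terminal 2xStrep tag, which binds Strep-Tactin for affinity capture. An EMCV IRES follows and directs translation of puromycin N-acetyltransferase from the same bicistronic transcript, so puromycin selection enriches for cells expressing the viral protein. The construct can be used for transient transfection or for producing lentivirus to transduce mammalian cells. It belongs to a set of tagged SARS-CoV-2 proteins made for mapping virus–host protein interactions.
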