LOCUS       Exported 9333 bp ds-DNA circular SYN 12-MAY-2021
DEFINITION  Lentiviral expression of SARS-CoV-2 protein; transient expression
            and generate lentivirus.
ACCESSION   .
VERSION     .
KEYWORDS    pLVX-EF1alpha-SARS-CoV-2-nsp10-2xStrep-IRES-Puro
SOURCE      synthetic DNA construct
  ORGANISM  synthetic DNA construct
REFERENCE   1 (bases 1 to 9333)
  AUTHORS   Gordon DE, et al.
  TITLE     A SARS-CoV-2-Human Protein-Protein Interaction Map Reveals Drug
            Targets and Potential Drug Repurposing
  JOURNAL   BioRxiv March 2020
REFERENCE   2 (bases 1 to 9333)
  AUTHORS   .
  TITLE     Direct Submission
  JOURNAL   Exported May 12, 2021 from SnapGene Server 1.1.58
            http://www.snapgene.com
FEATURES             Location/Qualifiers
     source          1..9333
                     /organism="synthetic DNA construct"
                     /mol_type="other DNA"
     LTR             1..634
                     /label=3' LTR
                     /note="3' long terminal repeat (LTR) from HIV-1"
     misc_feature    681..806
                     /label=HIV-1 Psi
                     /note="packaging signal of human immunodeficiency virus
                     type 1"
     misc_feature    1303..1536
                     /label=RRE
                     /note="The Rev response element (RRE) of HIV-1 allows for
                     Rev-dependent mRNA export from the nucleus to the
                     cytoplasm."
     CDS             1721..1765
                     /codon_start=1
                     /product="antigenic peptide corresponding to amino acids
                     655 to 669 of the HIV envelope protein gp41 (Lutje Hulsik
                     et al., 2013)"
                     /label=gp41 peptide
                     /note="recognized by the 2H10 single-chain llama nanobody"
                     /translation="KNEQELLELDKWASL"
     misc_feature    2028..2143
                     /label=cPPT/CTS
                     /note="central polypurine tract and central termination
                     sequence of HIV-1 (lacking the first T)"
     promoter        2338..3519
                     /label=EF-1-alpha promoter
                     /note="strong constitutive promoter for human elongation
                     factor EF-1-alpha"
     intron          2568..3510
                     /label=EF-1-alpha intron A
                     /note="intron upstream of the start codon of human
                     EF-1-alpha"
     primer_bind     3467..3487
                     /label=EF1a-F
                     /note="Human elongation factor-1a promoter, forward primer"
     regulatory      3544..3553
                     /regulatory_class="other"
                     /note="vertebrate consensus sequence for strong initiation
                     of translation (Kozak, 1987)"
     CDS             3988..4011
                     /codon_start=1
                     /product="peptide that binds Strep-Tactin(R), an engineered
                     form of streptavidin"
                     /label=Strep-Tag II
                     /translation="WSHPQFEK"
     CDS             4048..4071
                     /codon_start=1
                     /product="peptide that binds Strep-Tactin(R), an engineered
                     form of streptavidin"
                     /label=Strep-Tag II
                     /translation="WSHPQFEK"
     misc_feature    4083..4656
                     /label=IRES
                     /note="internal ribosome entry site (IRES) of the
                     encephalomyocarditis virus (EMCV)"
     primer_bind     complement(4250..4267)
                     /label=IRES reverse
                     /note="IRES internal ribosome entry site, reverse primer.
                     Also called pCDH-rev"
     primer_bind     4477..4496
                     /label=IRES-F
                     /note="IRES internal ribosome entry site, forward primer"
     CDS             4689..5288
                     /codon_start=1
                     /gene="pac from Streptomyces alboniger"
                     /product="puromycin N-acetyltransferase"
                     /label=PuroR
                     /note="confers resistance to puromycin"
                     /translation="MTEYKPTVRLATRDDVPRAVRTLAAAFADYPATRHTVDPDRHIER
                     VTELQELFLTRVGLDIGKVWVADDGAAVAVWTTPESVEAGAVFAEIGPRMAELSGSRLA
                     AQQQMEGLLAPHRPKEPAWFLATVGVSPDHQGKGLGSAVVLPGVEAAERAGVPAFLETS
                     APRNLPFYERLGFTVTADVEVPEGPRTWCMTRKPGA"
     primer_bind     complement(4689..4708)
                     /label=Puro-R
                     /note="Puromycin resistance gene, reverse primer. Also
                     called puro-variant-R"
     primer_bind     5185..5205
                     /label=Puro-F
                     /note="Puromycin resistance gene, forward primer"
     misc_feature    5302..5890
                     /label=WPRE
                     /note="woodchuck hepatitis virus posttranscriptional
                     regulatory element"
     primer_bind     complement(5355..5375)
                     /label=WPRE-R
                     /note="WPRE, reverse primer"
     CDS             complement(5773..5784)
                     /codon_start=1
                     /product="Factor Xa recognition and cleavage site"
                     /label=Factor Xa site
                     /translation="IEGR"
     LTR             6097..6730
                     /label=3' LTR
                     /note="3' long terminal repeat (LTR) from HIV-1"
     primer_bind     complement(6858..6874)
                     /label=M13 rev
                     /note="common sequencing primer, one of multiple similar
                     variants"
     primer_bind     complement(6858..6874)
                     /label=M13 Reverse
                     /note="In lacZ gene. Also called M13-rev"
     primer_bind     complement(6871..6893)
                     /label=M13/pUC Reverse
                     /note="In lacZ gene"
     protein_bind    6882..6898
                     /label=lac operator
                     /bound_moiety="lac repressor encoded by lacI"
                     /note="The lac repressor binds to the lac operator to
                     inhibit transcription in E. coli. This inhibition can be
                     relieved by adding lactose or
                     isopropyl-beta-D-thiogalactopyranoside (IPTG)."
     promoter        complement(6906..6936)
                     /label=lac promoter
                     /note="promoter for the E. coli lac operon"
     protein_bind    6951..6972
                     /label=CAP binding site
                     /bound_moiety="E. coli catabolite activator protein"
                     /note="CAP binding activates transcription in the presence
                     of cAMP."
     primer_bind     complement(7089..7106)
                     /label=L4440
                     /note="L4440 vector, forward primer"
     rep_origin      complement(7260..7848)
                     /direction=LEFT
                     /label=ori
                     /note="high-copy-number ColE1/pMB1/pBR322/pUC origin of
                     replication"
     primer_bind     complement(7340..7359)
                     /label=pBR322ori-F
                     /note="pBR322 origin, forward primer"
     CDS             complement(8019..8879)
                     /codon_start=1
                     /gene="bla"
                     /product="beta-lactamase"
                     /label=AmpR
                     /note="confers resistance to ampicillin, carbenicillin, and
                     related antibiotics"
                     /translation="MSIQHFRVALIPFFAAFCLPVFAHPETLVKVKDAEDQLGARVGYI
                     ELDLNSGKILESFRPEERFPMMSTFKVLLCGAVLSRIDAGQEQLGRRIHYSQNDLVEYS
                     PVTEKHLTDGMTVRELCSAAITMSDNTAANLLLTTIGGPKELTAFLHNMGDHVTRLDRW
                     EPELNEAIPNDERDTTMPVAMATTLRKLLTGELLTLASRQQLIDWMEADKVAGPLLRSA
                     LPAGWFIADKSGAGERGSRGIIAALGPDGKPSRIVVIYTTGSQATMDERNRQIAEIGAS
                     LIKHW"
     primer_bind     8642..8661
                     /label=Amp-R
                     /note="Ampicillin resistance gene, reverse primer"
     promoter        complement(8880..8984)
                     /gene="bla"
                     /label=AmpR promoter
     polyA_signal    9032..9166
                     /label=SV40 poly(A) signal
                     /note="SV40 polyadenylation signal"
     primer_bind     complement(9069..9088)
                     /label=SV40pA-R
                     /note="SV40 polyA, reverse primer"
     primer_bind     9123..9142
                     /label=EBV-rev
                     /note="SV40 polyA terminator, reverse primer"
ORIGIN
        1 tggaagggct aattcactcc caaagaagac aagatatcct tgatctgtgg atctaccaca
       61 cacaaggcta cttccctgat tagcagaact acacaccagg gccaggggtc agatatccac
      121 tgacctttgg atggtgctac aagctagtac cagttgagcc agataaggta gaagaggcca
      181 ataaaggaga gaacaccagc ttgttacacc ctgtgagcct gcatgggatg gatgacccgg
      241 agagagaagt gttagagtgg aggtttgaca gccgcctagc atttcatcac gtggcccgag
      301 agctgcatcc ggagtacttc aagaactgct gatatcgagc ttgctacaag ggactttccg
      361 ctggggactt tccagggagg cgtggcctgg gcgggactgg ggagtggcga gccctcagat
      421 cctgcatata agcagctgct ttttgcctgt actgggtctc tctggttaga ccagatctga
      481 gcctgggagc tctctggcta actagggaac ccactgctta agcctcaata aagcttgcct
      541 tgagtgcttc aagtagtgtg tgcccgtctg ttgtgtgact ctggtaacta gagatccctc
      601 agaccctttt agtcagtgtg gaaaatctct agcagtggcg cccgaacagg gacttgaaag
      661 cgaaagggaa accagaggag ctctctcgac gcaggactcg gcttgctgaa gcgcgcacgg
      721 caagaggcga ggggcggcga ctggtgagta cgccaaaaat tttgactagc ggaggctaga
      781 aggagagaga tgggtgcgag agcgtcagta ttaagcgggg gagaattaga tcgcgatggg
      841 aaaaaattcg gttaaggcca gggggaaaga aaaaatataa attaaaacat atagtatggg
      901 caagcaggga gctagaacga ttcgcagtta atcctggcct gttagaaaca tcagaaggct
      961 gtagacaaat actgggacag ctacaaccat cccttcagac aggatcagaa gaacttagat
     1021 cattatataa tacagtagca accctctatt gtgtgcatca aaggatagag ataaaagaca
     1081 ccaaggaagc tttagacaag atagaggaag agcaaaacaa aagtaagacc accgcacagc
     1141 aagcggccgg ccgctgatct tcagacctgg aggaggagat atgagggaca attggagaag
     1201 tgaattatat aaatataaag tagtaaaaat tgaaccatta ggagtagcac ccaccaaggc
     1261 aaagagaaga gtggtgcaga gagaaaaaag agcagtggga ataggagctt tgttccttgg
     1321 gttcttggga gcagcaggaa gcactatggg cgcagcgtca atgacgctga cggtacaggc
     1381 cagacaatta ttgtctggta tagtgcagca gcagaacaat ttgctgaggg ctattgaggc
     1441 gcaacagcat ctgttgcaac tcacagtctg gggcatcaag cagctccagg caagaatcct
     1501 ggctgtggaa agatacctaa aggatcaaca gctcctgggg atttggggtt gctctggaaa
     1561 actcatttgc accactgctg tgccttggaa tgctagttgg agtaataaat ctctggaaca
     1621 gatttggaat cacacgacct ggatggagtg ggacagagaa attaacaatt acacaagctt
     1681 aatacactcc ttaattgaag aatcgcaaaa ccagcaagaa aagaatgaac aagaattatt
     1741 ggaattagat aaatgggcaa gtttgtggaa ttggtttaac ataacaaatt ggctgtggta
     1801 tataaaatta ttcataatga tagtaggagg cttggtaggt ttaagaatag tttttgctgt
     1861 actttctata gtgaatagag ttaggcaggg atattcacca ttatcgtttc agacccacct
     1921 cccaaccccg aggggacccg acaggcccga aggaatagaa gaagaaggtg gagagagaga
     1981 cagagacaga tccattcgat tagtgaacgg atctcgacgg tatcgccttt aaaagaaaag
     2041 gggggattgg ggggtacagt gcaggggaaa gaatagtaga cataatagca acagacatac
     2101 aaactaaaga attacaaaaa caaattacaa aaattcaaaa ttttcgggtt tattacaggg
     2161 acagcagaga tccagtttat cgatgagtaa ttcatacaaa aggactcgcc cctgccttgg
     2221 ggaatcccag ggaccgtcgt taaactccca ctaacgtaga acccagagat cgctgcgttc
     2281 ccgccccctc acccgcccgc tctcgtcatc actgaggtgg agaagagcat gcgtgaggct
     2341 ccggtgcccg tcagtgggca gagcgcacat cgcccacagt ccccgagaag ttggggggag
     2401 gggtcggcaa ttgaaccggt gcctagagaa ggtggcgcgg ggtaaactgg gaaagtgatg
     2461 tcgtgtactg gctccgcctt tttcccgagg gtgggggaga accgtatata agtgcagtag
     2521 tcgccgtgaa cgttcttttt cgcaacgggt ttgccgccag aacacaggta agtgccgtgt
     2581 gtggttcccg cgggcctggc ctctttacgg gttatggccc ttgcgtgcct tgaattactt
     2641 ccacgcccct ggctgcagta cgtgattctt gatcccgagc ttcgggttgg aagtgggtgg
     2701 gagagttcga ggccttgcgc ttaaggagcc ccttcgcctc gtgcttgagt tgaggcctgg
     2761 cttgggcgct ggggccgccg cgtgcgaatc tggtggcacc ttcgcgcctg tctcgctgct
     2821 ttcgataagt ctctagccat ttaaaatttt tgatgacctg ctgcgacgct ttttttctgg
     2881 caagatagtc ttgtaaatgc gggccaagat ctgcacactg gtatttcggt ttttggggcc
     2941 gcgggcggcg acggggcccg tgcgtcccag cgcacatgtt cggcgaggcg gggcctgcga
     3001 gcgcggccac cgagaatcgg acgggggtag tctcaagctg gccggcctgc tctggtgcct
     3061 ggcctcgcgc cgccgtgtat cgccccgccc tgggcggcaa ggctggcccg gtcggcacca
     3121 gttgcgtgag cggaaagatg gccgcttccc ggccctgctg cagggagctc aaaatggagg
     3181 acgcggcgct cgggagagcg ggcgggtgag tcacccacac aaaggaaaag ggcctttccg
     3241 tcctcagccg tcgcttcatg tgactccacg gagtaccggg cgccgtccag gcacctcgat
     3301 tagttctcga gcttttggag tacgtcgtct ttaggttggg gggaggggtt ttatgcgatg
     3361 gagtttcccc acactgagtg ggtggagact gaagttaggc cagcttggca cttgatgtaa
     3421 ttctccttgg aatttgccct ttttgagttt ggatcttggt tcattctcaa gcctcagaca
     3481 gtggttcaaa gtttttttct tccatttcag gtgtcgtgag gatctatttc cggtgaattc
     3541 gccgccacca tgnnnnnnnn nnnnnnnnnn nnnnnnnnnn nnnnnnnnnn nnnnnnnnnn
     3601 nnnnnnnnnn nnnnnnnnnn nnnnnnnnnn nnnnnnnnnn nnnnnnnnnn nnnnnnnnnn
     3661 nnnnnnnnnn nnnnnnnnnn nnnnnnnnnn nnnnnnnnnn nnnnnnnnnn nnnnnnnnnn
     3721 nnnnnnnnnn nnnnnnnnnn nnnnnnnnnn nnnnnnnnnn nnnnnnnnnn nnnnnnnnnn
     3781 nnnnnnnnnn nnnnnnnnnn nnnnnnnnnn nnnnnnnnnn nnnnnnnnnn nnnnnnnnnn
     3841 nnnnnnnnnn nnnnnnnnnn nnnnnnnnnn nnnnnnnnnn nnnnnnnnnn nnnnnnnnnn
     3901 nnnnnnnnnn nnnnnnnnnn nnnnnnnnnn nnnnnnnnnn nnnnnnnnnn nnnnnnnnnn
     3961 nnnnnnnnnc tcgaaggcgg cgggggatgg agccatccac aattcgagaa aggcggtggt
     4021 tcaggaggag gtagcggggg tggatcatgg tcacatccgc agtttgaaaa gtaaggatcc
     4081 cgcccctctc cctccccccc ccctaacgtt actggccgaa gccgcttgga ataaggccgg
     4141 tgtgcgtttg tctatatgtt attttccacc atattgccgt cttttggcaa tgtgagggcc
     4201 cggaaacctg gccctgtctt cttgacgagc attcctaggg gtctttcccc tctcgccaaa
     4261 ggaatgcaag gtctgttgaa tgtcgtgaag gaagcagttc ctctggaagc ttcttgaaga
     4321 caaacaacgt ctgtagcgac cctttgcagg cagcggaacc ccccacctgg cgacaggtgc
     4381 ctctgcggcc aaaagccacg tgtataagat acacctgcaa aggcggcaca accccagtgc
     4441 cacgttgtga gttggatagt tgtggaaaga gtcaaatggc tctcctcaag cgtattcaac
     4501 aaggggctga aggatgccca gaaggtaccc cattgtatgg gatctgatct ggggcctcgg
     4561 tgcacatgct ttacatgtgt ttagtcgagg ttaaaaaaac gtctaggccc cccgaaccac
     4621 ggggacgtgg ttttcctttg aaaaacacga tgataagctt gccacaaccc acaaggagac
     4681 gaccttccat gaccgagtac aagcccacgg tgcgcctcgc cacccgcgac gacgtccccc
     4741 gggccgtacg caccctcgcc gccgcgttcg ccgactaccc cgccacgcgc cacaccgtcg
     4801 acccggaccg ccacatcgag cgggtcaccg agctgcaaga actcttcctc acgcgcgtcg
     4861 ggctcgacat cggcaaggtg tgggtcgcgg acgacggcgc cgcggtggcg gtctggacca
     4921 cgccggagag cgtcgaagcg ggggcggtgt tcgccgagat cggcccgcgc atggccgagt
     4981 tgagcggttc ccggctggcc gcgcagcaac agatggaagg cctcctggcg ccgcaccggc
     5041 ccaaggagcc cgcgtggttc ctggccaccg tcggcgtctc gcccgaccac cagggcaagg
     5101 gtctgggcag cgccgtcgtg ctccccggag tggaggcggc cgagcgcgcc ggggtgcccg
     5161 ccttcctgga gacctccgcg ccccgcaacc tccccttcta cgagcggctc ggcttcaccg
     5221 tcaccgccga cgtcgaggtg cccgaaggac cgcgcacctg gtgcatgacc cgcaagcccg
     5281 gtgcctagac gcgtctggaa caatcaacct ctggattaca aaatttgtga aagattgact
     5341 ggtattctta actatgttgc tccttttacg ctatgtggat acgctgcttt aatgcctttg
     5401 tatcatgcta ttgcttcccg tatggctttc attttctcct ccttgtataa atcctggttg
     5461 ctgtctcttt atgaggagtt gtggcccgtt gtcaggcaac gtggcgtggt gtgcactgtg
     5521 tttgctgacg caacccccac tggttggggc attgccacca cctgtcagct cctttccggg
     5581 actttcgctt tccccctccc tattgccacg gcggaactca tcgccgcctg ccttgcccgc
     5641 tgctggacag gggctcggct gttgggcact gacaattccg tggtgttgtc ggggaagctg
     5701 acgtcctttc catggctgct cgcctgtgtt gccacctgga ttctgcgcgg gacgtccttc
     5761 tgctacgtcc cttcggccct caatccagcg gaccttcctt cccgcggcct gctgccggct
     5821 ctgcggcctc ttccgcgtct tcgccttcgc cctcagacga gtcggatctc cctttgggcc
     5881 gcctccccgc ctggaattaa ttctgcagtc gagacctaga aaaacatgga gcaatcacaa
     5941 gtagcaatac agcagctacc aatgctgatt gtgcctggct agaagcacaa gaggaggagg
     6001 aggtgggttt tccagtcaca cctcaggtac ctttaagacc aatgacttac aaggcagctg
     6061 tagatcttag ccacttttta aaagaaaaga ggggactgga agggctaatt cactcccaac
     6121 gaagacaaga tatccttgat ctgtggatct accacacaca aggctacttc cctgattagc
     6181 agaactacac accagggcca ggggtcagat atccactgac ctttggatgg tgctacaagc
     6241 tagtaccagt tgagccagat aaggtagaag aggccaataa aggagagaac accagcttgt
     6301 tacaccctgt gagcctgcat gggatggatg acccggagag agaagtgtta gagtggaggt
     6361 ttgacagccg cctagcattt catcacgtgg cccgagagct gcatccggag tacttcaaga
     6421 actgctgata tcgagcttgc tacaagggac tttccgctgg ggactttcca gggaggcgtg
     6481 gcctgggcgg gactggggag tggcgagccc tcagatcctg catataagca gctgcttttt
     6541 gcctgtactg ggtctctctg gttagaccag atctgagcct gggagctctc tggctaacta
     6601 gggaacccac tgcttaagcc tcaataaagc ttgccttgag tgcttcaagt agtgtgtgcc
     6661 cgtctgttgt gtgactctgg taactagaga tccctcagac ccttttagtc agtgtggaaa
     6721 atctctagca gtagtagttc atgtcatctt attattcagt atttataact tgcaaagaaa
     6781 tgaatatcag agagtgagag gccttgacat tgctagcgtt taccgtcgac ctctagctag
     6841 agcttggcgt aatcatggtc atagctgttt cctgtgtgaa attgttatcc gctcacaatt
     6901 ccacacaaca tacgagccgg aagcataaag tgtaaagcct ggggtgccta atgagtgagc
     6961 taactcacat taattgcgtt gcgctcactg cccgctttcc agtcgggaaa cctgtcgtgc
     7021 cagctgcatt aatgaatcgg ccaacgcgcg gggagaggcg gtttgcgtat tgggcgctct
     7081 tccgcttcct cgctcactga ctcgctgcgc tcggtcgttc ggctgcggcg agcggtatca
     7141 gctcactcaa aggcggtaat acggttatcc acagaatcag gggataacgc aggaaagaac
     7201 atgtgagcaa aaggccagca aaaggccagg aaccgtaaaa aggccgcgtt gctggcgttt
     7261 ttccataggc tccgcccccc tgacgagcat cacaaaaatc gacgctcaag tcagaggtgg
     7321 cgaaacccga caggactata aagataccag gcgtttcccc ctggaagctc cctcgtgcgc
     7381 tctcctgttc cgaccctgcc gcttaccgga tacctgtccg cctttctccc ttcgggaagc
     7441 gtggcgcttt ctcatagctc acgctgtagg tatctcagtt cggtgtaggt cgttcgctcc
     7501 aagctgggct gtgtgcacga accccccgtt cagcccgacc gctgcgcctt atccggtaac
     7561 tatcgtcttg agtccaaccc ggtaagacac gacttatcgc cactggcagc agccactggt
     7621 aacaggatta gcagagcgag gtatgtaggc ggtgctacag agttcttgaa gtggtggcct
     7681 aactacggct acactagaag aacagtattt ggtatctgcg ctctgctgaa gccagttacc
     7741 ttcggaaaaa gagttggtag ctcttgatcc ggcaaacaaa ccaccgctgg tagcggtggt
     7801 ttttttgttt gcaagcagca gattacgcgc agaaaaaaag gatctcaaga agatcctttg
     7861 atcttttcta cggggtctga cgctcagtgg aacgaaaact cacgttaagg gattttggtc
     7921 atgagattat caaaaaggat cttcacctag atccttttaa attaaaaatg aagttttaaa
     7981 tcaatctaaa gtatatatga gtaaacttgg tctgacagtt accaatgctt aatcagtgag
     8041 gcacctatct cagcgatctg tctatttcgt tcatccatag ttgcctgact ccccgtcgtg
     8101 tagataacta cgatacggga gggcttacca tctggcccca gtgctgcaat gataccgcga
     8161 gacccacgct caccggctcc agatttatca gcaataaacc agccagccgg aagggccgag
     8221 cgcagaagtg gtcctgcaac tttatccgcc tccatccagt ctattaattg ttgccgggaa
     8281 gctagagtaa gtagttcgcc agttaatagt ttgcgcaacg ttgttgccat tgctacaggc
     8341 atcgtggtgt cacgctcgtc gtttggtatg gcttcattca gctccggttc ccaacgatca
     8401 aggcgagtta catgatcccc catgttgtgc aaaaaagcgg ttagctcctt cggtcctccg
     8461 atcgttgtca gaagtaagtt ggccgcagtg ttatcactca tggttatggc agcactgcat
     8521 aattctctta ctgtcatgcc atccgtaaga tgcttttctg tgactggtga gtactcaacc
     8581 aagtcattct gagaatagtg tatgcggcga ccgagttgct cttgcccggc gtcaatacgg
     8641 gataataccg cgccacatag cagaacttta aaagtgctca tcattggaaa acgttcttcg
     8701 gggcgaaaac tctcaaggat cttaccgctg ttgagatcca gttcgatgta acccactcgt
     8761 gcacccaact gatcttcagc atcttttact ttcaccagcg tttctgggtg agcaaaaaca
     8821 ggaaggcaaa atgccgcaaa aaagggaata agggcgacac ggaaatgttg aatactcata
     8881 ctcttccttt ttcaatatta ttgaagcatt tatcagggtt attgtctcat gagcggatac
     8941 atatttgaat gtatttagaa aaataaacaa ataggggttc cgcgcacatt tccccgaaaa
     9001 gtgccacctg acgtcgacgg atcgggagat caacttgttt attgcagctt ataatggtta
     9061 caaataaagc aatagcatca caaatttcac aaataaagca tttttttcac tgcattctag
     9121 ttgtggtttg tccaaactca tcaatgtatc ttatcatgtc tggatcaact ggataactca
     9181 agctaaccaa aatcatccca aacttcccac cccataccct attaccactg ccaattacct
     9241 gtggtttcat ttactctaaa cctgtgattc ctctgaatta ttttcatttt aaagaaattg
     9301 tatttgttaa atatgtacta caaacttagt agt
//
