>Addgene plasmid #141376 | pLVX-EF1alpha-SARS-CoV-2-nsp10-2xStrep-IRES-Puro | addgene partial sequence | sequence record 287334 | EF1a-F 5'-TCAAGCCTCAGACAGTGGTTC-3'
TTTCCGGTGAATTCGCCGCCACCATG
[417 nt withheld, positions 27-443]
CTCGAAGGCGGCGGGGGATGGAGCCATCCACAATTCGAGAAAGGCGGTGGTTCAGGAGGAGGTAGCGGGG
GTGGATCATGGTCACATCCGCAGTTTGAAAAGTAAGGATCCCGCCCCTCTCCCTCCCCCCCCCCTAACGT
TACTGGCCGAAGCCGCTTGGAATAAGGCCGGTGTGCGTTTGTCTATATGTTATTTTCCACCATATTGCCG
TCTTTTGGCAATGTGAGGGCCCGGAAACCTGGCCCTGTCTTCTTGAC
