>Addgene plasmid #141376 | pLVX-EF1alpha-SARS-CoV-2-nsp10-2xStrep-IRES-Puro | addgene partial sequence | sequence record 287336 | pCDH-rev 5'-GCATTCCTTTGGCGAGAG-3'
GGTTTCCGGGCCCTCACATTGCCAAAAGACGGCAATATGGTGGAAAATAACATATAGACAAACGCACACC
GGCCTTATTCCAAGCGGCTTCGGCCAGTAACGTTAGGGGGGGGGGAGGGAGAGGGGCGGGATCCTTACTT
TTCAAACTGCGGATGTGACCATGATCCACCCCCGCTACCTCCTCCTGAACCACCGCCTTTCTCGAATTGT
GGATGGCTCCATCCCCCGCCGCCTT
